Addgene plasmid #221927: pRetroX-TRE3G_CBPdIDR6-GFP
Purpose: Dox-inducible expression of CBPdeltaIDR6-GFP in mammalian cells by retroviral transduction
Depositing lab: Daniel Bose. Depositing organization: University of Sheffield. Publication: CBP-IDRs regulate acetylation and gene expression. Gelder KL, Carruthers NA, Gilbert G, Harrison LJ, Evans BV, Evans TI, Ball SS, Dunning M, Craggs TD, Twelvetrees AE, Bose DA. Cell Rep. 2026 Mar 12;45(3):117109. doi: 10.1016/j.celrep.2026.117109. PubMed 41824454.
Backbone
  Vector backbone: pRetro-TRE3G
  Backbone manufacturer: Clontech
  Backbone size w/o insert (bp): 6600
  Vector type: Retroviral
  Selectable markers: Hygromycin
Growth in bacteria
  Bacterial resistance: Ampicillin, 100 μg/mL
  Growth temperature: 37°C
  Growth strain: NEB Stable
  Copy number: Unknown
Gene/Insert
  Gene/Insert name: CBPdeltaIDR6 (alt name: CREB binding protein)
  Species: H. sapiens (human)
  Insert size (bp): 7355
  Mutation: insertion of CBP-GFP; deletion of IDR6 (aa 1856-2090)
  Entrez Gene: CREBBP (a.k.a. CBP, KAT3A, MKHK1, RSTS, RSTS1)
  Tag / fusion protein: GFP (C terminal on insert)
  Cloning method: Restriction Enzyme; 5′ cloning site Unknown (unknown if destroyed)
Terms and licenses: Academic/Nonprofit Terms; Industry Terms: Not Available to Industry
How to cite: pRetroX-TRE3G_CBPdIDR6-GFP was a gift from Daniel Bose (Addgene plasmid # 221927 ; http://n2t.net/addgene:221927 ; RRID:Addgene_221927)
