[The description below was written by a language model from this plasmid's Addgene catalogue record and pLannotate feature annotations shown in this document.]
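Description:
pRetroX-TRE3G_CBPdIDR6-GFP is a gammaretroviral transfer vector built on the Clontech pRetroX-TRE3G backbone for doxycycline-inducible expression of a deletion mutant of human CREB-binding protein (CREBBP/CBP) in mammalian cells. It is about 14.4 kb in total and is propagated in E. coli through a high-copy ColE1/pUC-type origin with ampicillin selection (AmpR under its own bla promoter). Small fragments of rop and bom and an SV40 enhancer/early promoter also lie in the bacterial backbone.

The viral genome is transcribed in packaging cells from a hybrid 5′ element in which the CMV enhancer and promoter are fused to a truncated LTR. This is followed by a Ψ packaging signal and a truncated gag region lacking its start codon, which together support encapsidation of the RNA. The 3′ LTR carries a U3 deletion, so the integrated provirus is self-inactivating and expression depends on the internal promoters. The first of these is TRE3GV, a third-generation Tet-responsive promoter adapted for viral vectors. It is active only when a Tet-On 3G transactivator, which this plasmid does not encode and must be supplied separately, is bound in the presence of doxycycline. TRE3GV drives the CBP coding sequence lacking intrinsically disordered region 6 (residues 1856–2090), fused at its C terminus to AcGFP1 for visualisation. Downstream, a mouse PGK promoter expresses the hygromycin resistance gene for selection of transduced cells.

The construct is intended for generating stable, inducible cell lines by retroviral transduction. The associated study examines how CBP's disordered regions regulate acetylation and gene expression.
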