Features (pLannotate 1.2.2; 19 found; start..end, strand, type, name):
    307..510     +  promoter       CMV promoter: human cytomegalovirus (CMV) immediate early promoter
    511..686     +  LTR            5' LTR (truncated): truncated long terminal repeat from Moloney murine sarcoma virus
    808..1082    +  misc_feature   MESV Ψ (fragment): packaging signal of murine embryonic stem cell virus
   1149..1565    +  CDS            gag (truncated): truncated Moloney murine leukemia virus (MMLV) gag gene lacking the start codon
   1605..1954    +  promoter       TRE3GV promoter: 3rd-generation Tet-responsive promoter that can be activated by binding of Tet-On® 3G, optimized for retroviral and lentiviral vectors
   1962..8582    +  CDS            CREBBP (fragment): CBP_HUMAN - Also known as CBP. Experimental evidence at protein level: Swiss-Prot protein existence level 1. Acetylates histones, giving a specific tag for transcriptional activation (PubMed:24616510). Also acetylates non- histone proteins, like DDX21, FBL, IRF2, MAFG, NCOA3, POLR1E/PAF53 and FOXO1 (PubMed:10490106, PubMed:11154691, PubMed:12738767, PubMed:12929931, PubMed:9707565, PubMed:24207024, PubMed:28790157, PubMed:30540930). Binds specifically to phosphorylated CREB and enhances its transcriptional activity toward cAMP-responsive genes. Acts as a coactivator of ALX1. Acts as a circadia
   8589..9308    +  CDS            AcGFP1: Aequorea coerulescens GFP mammalian codon-optimized
   9339..9838    +  promoter       PGK promoter: mouse phosphoglycerate kinase 1 promoter
   9859..10884   +  CDS            HygR: aminoglycoside phosphotransferase from E. coli; aph(4)-Ia; confers resistance to hygromycin
  10951..11023   +  CDS            env (fragment): murine leukemia virus gPr80 envelope polyprotein precursor; env; proteolytically cleaved into gp70SU and p15TM subunits
  11065..11490   +  LTR            3' LTR (ΔU3): self-inactivating 3' long terminal repeat (LTR) from Moloney murine leukemia virus
  11559..11599   +  CDS            rop (fragment): Rop protein, which maintains plasmids at low copy number; rop
  11701..11739   +  misc_feature   bom (fragment): basis of mobility region from pBR322
  11756..12085   +  promoter       SV40 promoter: SV40 enhancer and early promoter
  12091..12192   +  misc_feature   bom (fragment): basis of mobility region from pBR322
  12378..12966   -  rep_origin     ori: high-copy-number ColE1/pMB1/pBR322/pUC origin of replication
  13137..13997   -  CDS            AmpR: β-lactamase; bla; confers resistance to ampicillin, carbenicillin, and related antibiotics
  13998..14102   -  promoter       AmpR promoter: bla
  14288..306     +  enhancer       CMV enhancer (across the origin): human cytomegalovirus immediate early enhancer
>Addgene plasmid #221927 | pRetroX-TRE3G_CBPdIDR6-GFP | addgene full sequence | sequence record 437452 | Addgene NGS Result
CGCGTTACATAACTTACGGTAAATGGCCCGCCTGGCTGACCGCCCCACGACCCCCGCCCATTGACGTCAA
TAATGACGTATGTTCCCATAGTAACGCCAATAGGGACTTTCCATTGACGTCAATGGGTGGAGTATTTACG
GTAAACTGCCCACTTGGCAGTACATCAAGTGTATCATATGCCAAGTACGCCCCCTATTGACGTCAATGAC
GGTAAATGGCCCGCCTGGCATTATGCCCAGTACATGACCTTATGGGACTTTCCTACTTGGCAGTACATCT
ACGTATTAGTCATCGCTATTACCATGGTGATGCGGTTTTGGCAGTACATCAATGGGCGTGGATAGCGGTT
TGACTCACGGGGATTTCCAAGTCTCCACCCCATTGACGTCAATGGGAGTTTGTTTTGGCACCAAAATCAA
CGGGACTTTCCAAAATGTCGTAACAACTCCGCCCCATTGACGCAAATGGGCGGTAGGCGTGTACGGTGGG
AGGTCTATATAAGCAGAGCTCAATAAAAGAGCCCACAACCCCTCACTCGGCGCGCCAGTCTTCCGATAGA
CTGCGTCGCCCGGGTACCCGTATTCCCAATAAAGCCTCTTGCTGTTTGCATCCGAATCGTGGTCTCGCTG
TTCCTTGGGAGGGTCTCCTCTGAGTGATTGACTACCCACGACGGGGGTCTTTCATTTGGGGGCTCGTCCG
GGATTTGGAGACCCCTGCCCAGGGACCACCGACCCACCACCGGGAGGTAAGCTGGCCAGCAACTTATCTG
TGTCTGTCCGATTGTCTAGTGTCTATGTTTGATGTTATGCGCCTGCGTCTGTACTAGTTAGCTAACTAGC
TCTGTATCTGGCGGACCCGTGGTGGAACTGACGAGTTCTGAACACCCGGCCGCAACCCTGGGAGACGTCC
CAGGGACTTTGGGGGCCGTTTTTGTGGCCCGACCTGAGGAAGGGAGTCGATGTGGAATCCGACCCCGTCA
GGATATGTGGTTCTGGTAGGAGACGAGAACCTAAAACAGTTCCCGCCTCCGTCTGAATTTTTGCTTTCGG
TTTGGAACCGAAGCCGCGCGTCTTGTCTGCTGCAGCGCTGCAGCATCGTTCTGTGTTGTCTCTGTCTGAC
TGTGTTTCTGTATTTGTCTGAAAATTAGGGCCAGACTGTTACCACTCCCTTAAGTTTGACCTTAGGTCAC
TGGAAAGATGTCGAGCGGATCGCTCACAACCAGTCGGTAGATGTCAAGAAGAGACGTTGGGTTACCTTCT
GCTCTGCAGAATGGCCAACCTTTAACGTCGGATGGCCGCGAGACGGCACCTTTAACCGAGACCTCATCAC
CCAGGTTAAGATCAAGGTCTTTTCACCTGGCCCGCATGGACACCCAGACCAGGTCCCCTACATCGTGACC
TGGGAAGCCTTGGCTTTTGACCCCCCTCCCTGGGTCAAGCCCTTTGTACACCCTAAGCCTCCGCCTCCTC
TTCCTCCATCCGCCCCGTCTCTCCCCCTTGAACCTCCTCGTTCGACCCCGCCTCGATCCTCCCTTTATCC
AGCCCTCACTCCTTCTCTAGGCGCCGGAATTGAAGATCTCGATGAGGCCCTTTCGTCTTCACTCGAGTTT
ACTCCCTATCAGTGATAGAGAACGTATGAAGAGTTTACTCCCTATCAGTGATAGAGAACGTATGCAGACT
TTACTCCCTATCAGTGATAGAGAACGTATAAGGAGTTTACTCCCTATCAGTGATAGAGAACGTATGACCA
GTTTACTCCCTATCAGTGATAGAGAACGTATCTACAGTTTACTCCCTATCAGTGATAGAGAACGTATATC
CAGTTTACTCCCTATCAGTGATAGAGAACGTATGTCGAGGTAGGCGTGTACGGTGGGCGCCTATAAAAGC
AGAGCTCGTTTAGTGAACCGTCAGATCGCCTGGAGCAATTCCACAACACTTTTGTCTTATACTTGGATCC
AATGGCTGAGAACTTGCTGGACGGACCGCCCAACCCCAAAAGAGCCAAACTCAGCTCGCCCGGTTTCTCG
GCGAATGACAGCACAGATTTTGGATCATTGTTTGACTTGGAAAATGATCTTCCTGATGAGCTGATACCCA
ATGGAGGAGAATTAGGCCTTTTAAACAGTGGGAACCTTGTTCCAGATGCTGCTTCCAAACATAAACAACT
GTCGGAGCTTCTACGAGGAGGCAGCGGCTCTAGTATCAACCCAGGAATAGGAAATGTGAGCGCCAGCAGC
CCCGTGCAGCAGGGCCTGGGTGGCCAGGCTCAAGGGCAGCCGAACAGTGCTAACATGGCCAGCCTCAGTG
CCATGGGCAAGAGCCCTCTGAGCCAGGGAGATTCTTCAGCCCCCAGCCTGCCTAAACAGGCAGCCAGCAC
CTCTGGGCCCACCCCCGCTGCCTCCCAAGCACTGAATCCGCAAGCACAAAAGCAAGTGGGGCTGGCGACT
AGCAGCCCTGCCACGTCACAGACTGGACCTGGTATCTGCATGAATGCTAACTTTAACCAGACCCACCCAG
GCCTCCTCAATAGTAACTCTGGCCATAGCTTAATTAATCAGGCTTCACAAGGGCAGGCGCAAGTCATGAA
TGGATCTCTTGGGGCTGCTGGCAGAGGAAGGGGAGCTGGAATGCCGTACCCTACTCCAGCCATGCAGGGC
GCCTCGAGCAGCGTGCTGGCTGAGACCCTAACGCAGGTTTCCCCGCAAATGACTGGTCACGCGGGACTGA
ACACCGCACAGGCAGGAGGCATGGCCAAGATGGGAATAACTGGGAACACAAGTCCATTTGGACAGCCCTT
TAGTCAAGCTGGAGGGCAGCCAATGGGAGCCACTGGAGTGAACCCCCAGTTAGCCAGCAAACAGAGCATG
GTCAACAGTTTGCCCACCTTCCCTACAGATATCAAGAATACTTCAGTCACCAACGTGCCAAATATGTCTC
AGATGCAAACATCAGTGGGAATTGTACCCACACAAGCAATTGCAACAGGCCCCACTGCAGATCCTGAAAA
ACGCAAACTGATACAGCAGCAGCTGGTTCTACTGCTTCATGCTCATAAGTGTCAGAGACGAGAGCAAGCA
AACGGAGAGGTTCGGGCCTGCTCGCTCCCGCATTGTCGAACCATGAAAAACGTTTTGAATCACATGACGC
ATTGTCAGGCTGGGAAAGCCTGCCAAGTTGCCCATTGTGCATCTTCACGACAAATCATCTCTCATTGGAA
GAACTGCACACGACATGACTGTCCTGTTTGCCTCCCTTTGAAAAATGCCAGTGACAAGCGAAACCAACAA
ACCATCCTGGGGTCTCCAGCTAGTGGAATTCAAAACACAATTGGTTCTGTTGGCACAGGGCAACAGAATG
CCACTTCTTTAAGTAACCCAAATCCCATAGACCCCAGCTCCATGCAGCGAGCCTATGCTGCTCTCGGACT
CCCCTACATGAACCAGCCCCAGACGCAGCTGCAGCCTCAGGTTCCTGGCCAGCAACCAGCACAGCCTCAA
ACCCACCAGCAGATGAGGACTCTCAACCCCCTGGGAAATAATCCAATGAACATTCCAGCAGGAGGAATAA
CAACAGATCAGCAGCCCCCAAACTTGATTTCAGAATCAGCTCTTCCGACTTCCCTGGGGGCCACAAACCC
ACTGATGAACGATGGCTCCAACTCTGGTAACATTGGAACCCTCAGCACTATACCAACAGCAGCTCCTCCT
TCTAGCACCGGTGTAAGGAAAGGCTGGCACGAACATGTCACTCAGGACCTGCGGAGCCATCTAGTGCATA
AACTCGTCCAAGCCATCTTCCCAACACCTGATCCCGCAGCTCTAAAGGATCGCCGCATGGAAAACCTGGT
AGCCTATGCTAAGAAAGTGGAAGGGGACATGTACGAGTCTGCCAACAGCAGGGATGAATATTATCACTTA
TTAGCAGAGAAAATCTACAAGATACAAAAAGAACTAGAAGAAAAACGGAGGTCGCGTTTACATAAACAAG
GCATCTTGGGGAACCAGCCAGCCTTACCAGCCCCGGGGGCTCAGCCCCCTGTGATTCCACAGGCACAACC
TGTGAGACCTCCAAATGGACCCCTGTCCCTGCCAGTGAATCGCATGCAAGTTTCTCAAGGGATGAATTCA
TTTAACCCCATGTCCTTGGGGAACGTCCAGTTGCCACAAGCACCCATGGGACCTCGTGCAGCCTCCCCAA
TGAACCACTCTGTCCAGATGAACAGCATGGGCTCAGTGCCAGGGATGGCCATTTCTCCTTCCCGAATGCC
TCAGCCTCCGAACATGATGGGTGCACACACCAACAACATGATGGCCCAGGCGCCCGCTCAGAGCCAGTTT
CTGCCACAGAACCAGTTCCCGTCATCCAGCGGGGCGATGAGTGTGGGCATGGGGCAGCCGCCAGCCCAAA
CAGGCGTGTCACAGGGACAGGTGCCTGGTGCTGCTCTTCCTAACCCTCTCAACATGCTGGGGCCTCAGGC
CAGCCAGCTACCTTGCCCTCCAGTGACACAGTCACCACTGCACCCAACACCGCCTCCTGCTTCCACGGCT
GCTGGCATGCCATCTCTCCAGCACACGACACCACCTGGGATGACTCCTCCCCAGCCAGCAGCTCCCACTC
AGCCATCAACTCCTGTGTCGTCTTCCGGGCAGACTCCCACCCCGACTCCTGGCTCAGTGCCCAGTGCTAC
CCAAACCCAGAGCACCCCTACAGTCCAGGCAGCAGCCCAGGCCCAGGTGACCCCGCAGCCTCAAACCCCA
GTTCAGCCCCCGTCTGTGGCTACCCCTCAGTCATCGCAGCAACAGCCGACGCCTGTGCACGCCCAGCCTC
CTGGCACACCGCTTTCCCAGGCAGCAGCCAGCATTGATAACAGAGTCCCTACCCCCTCCTCGGTGGCCAG
CGCAGAAACCAATTCCCAGCAGCCAGGACCTGACGTACCTGTGCTGGAAATGAAGACGGAGACCCAAGCA
GAGGACACTGAGCCCGATCCTGGTGAATCCAAAGGGGAGCCCAGGTCTGAGATGATGGAGGAGGATTTGC
AAGGAGCTTCCCAAGTTAAAGAAGAAACAGACATAGCAGAGCAGAAATCAGAACCAATGGAAGTGGATGA
AAAGAAACCTGAAGTGAAAGTAGAAGTTAAAGAGGAAGAAGAGAGTAGCAGTAACGGCACAGCCTCTCAG
TCAACATCTCCTTCGCAGCCGCGCAAAAAAATCTTTAAACCAGAGGAGTTACGCCAGGCCCTCATGCCAA
CCCTAGAAGCACTGTATCGACAGGACCCAGAGTCATTACCTTTCCGGCAGCCTGTAGATCCCCAGCTCCT
CGGAATTCCAGACTATTTTGACATCGTAAAGAATCCCATGGACCTCTCCACCATCAAGCGGAAGCTGGAC
ACAGGGCAATACCAAGAGCCCTGGCAGTACGTGGACGACGTCTGGCTCATGTTCAACAATGCCTGGCTCT
ATAATCGCAAGACATCCCGAGTCTATAAGTTTTGCAGTAAGCTTGCAGAGGTCTTTGAGCAGGAAATTGA
CCCTGTCATGCAGTCCCTTGGATATTGCTGTGGACGCAAGTATGAGTTTTCCCCACAGACTTTGTGCTGC
TATGGGAAGCAGCTGTGTACCATTCCTCGCGATGCTGCCTACTACAGCTATCAGAATAGGTATCATTTCT
GTGAGAAGTGTTTCACAGAGATCCAGGGCGAGAATGTGACCCTGGGTGACGACCCTTCACAGCCCCAGAC
GACAATTTCAAAGGATCAGTTTGAAAAGAAGAAAAATGATACCTTAGACCCCGAACCTTTCGTTGATTGC
AAGGAGTGTGGCCGGAAGATGCATCAGATTTGCGTTCTGCACTATGACATCATTTGGCCTTCAGGTTTTG
TGTGCGACAACTGCTTGAAGAAAACTGGCAGACCTCGAAAAGAAAACAAATTCAGTGCTAAGAGGCTGCA
GACCACAAGACTGGGAAACCACTTGGAAGACCGAGTGAACAAATTTTTGCGGCGCCAGAATCACCCTGAA
GCCGGGGAGGTTTTTGTCCGAGTGGTGGCCAGCTCAGACAAGACGGTGGAGGTCAAGCCCGGGATGAAGT
CACGGTTTGTGGATTCTGGGGAAATGTCTGAATCTTTCCCATATCGAACCAAAGCTCTGTTTGCTTTTGA
GGAAATTGACGGCGTGGATGTCTGCTTTTTTGGAATGCACGTCCAAGAATACGGCTCTGATTGCCCCCCT
CCAAACACGAGGCGTGTGTACATTTCTTATCTGGATAGTATTCATTTCTTCCGGCCACGTTGCCTCCGCA
CAGCCGTTTACCATGAGATCCTTATTGGATATTTAGAGTATGTGAAGAAATTAGGGTATGTGACAGGGCA
CATCTGGGCCTGTCCTCCAAGTGAAGGAGATGATTACATCTTCCATTGCCACCCACCTGATCAAAAAATA
CCCAAGCCAAAACGACTGCAGGAGTGGTACAAAAAGATGCTGGACAAGGCGTTTGCAGAGCGGATCATCC
ATGACTACAAGGATATTTTCAAACAAGCAACTGAAGACAGGCTCACCAGTGCCAAGGAACTGCCCTATTT
TGAAGGTGATTTCTGGCCCAATGTGTTAGAAGAGAGCATTAAGGAACTAGAACAAGAAGAAGAGGAGAGG
AAAAAGGAAGAGAGCACTGCAGCCAGTGAAACCACTGAGGGCAGTCAGGGCGACAGCAAGAATGCCAAGA
AGAAGAACAACAAGAAAACCAACAAGAACAAAAGCAGCATCAGCCGCGCCAACAAGAAGAAGCCCAGCAT
GCCCAACGTGTCCAATGACCTGTCCCAGAAGCTGTATGCCACCATGGAGAAGCACAAGGAGGTCTTCTTC
GTGATCCACCTGCACGCTGGGCCTGTCATCAACACCCTGCCCCCCATCGTCGACCCCGACCCCCTGCTCA
GCTGTGACCTCATGGATGGGCGCGACGCCTTCCTCACCCTCGCCAGAGACAAGCACTGGGAGTTCTCCTC
CTTGCGCCGCTCCAAGTGGTCCACGCTCTGCATGCTGGTGGAGCTGCACACCCAGGGCCAGGACCGCTTT
GTCTACACCTGCAACGAGTGCAAGCACCACGTGGAGACGCGCTGGCACTGCACTGTGTGCGAGGACTACG
ACCTCTGCATCAACTGCTATAACACGAAGAGCCATGCCCATAAGATGGTGAAGTGGGGGCTGGGCCTGGA
TGACGAGGGCAGCAGCCAGGGCGAGCCACAGTCAAAGAGCCCCCAGGAGTCACGCCGGCTGAGCATCCAG
CGCTGCATCCAGTCGCTGGTGCACGCGTGCCAGTGCCGCAACGCCAACTGCTCGCTGCCATCCTGCCAGA
AGATGAAGCGGGTGGTGCAGCACACCAAGGGCTGCAAACGCAAGACCAACGGGGGCTGCCCGGTGTGCAA
GCAGCTCATCGCCCTCTGCTGCTACCACGCCAAGCACTGCCAAGAAAACAAATGCCCCGTGCCCTTCTGC
CTCAACATCAAACACAAGCTCCGCCAGCAGCAGATCAAATCAAACCCGCAGCTAATGGCAGCTTTCATCA
AACAGCGCACAGCCAAGTACGTGGCCAATCAGCCCGGCATGCAGCCCCAGCCTGGCCTCCAGTCCCAGCC
CGGCATGCAACCCCAGCCTGGCATGCACCAGCAGCCCAGCCTGCAGAACCTGAATGCCATGCAGGCTGGC
GTGCCGCGGCCCGGTGTGCCTCCACAGCAGCAGGCGATGGGAGGCCTGAACCCCCAGGGCCAGGCCTTGA
ACATCATGAACCCAGGACACAACCCCAACATGGCGAGTATGAATCCACAGTACCGAGAAATGTTACGGAG
GCAGCTGCTGCAGCAGCAGCAGCAACAGCAGCAGCAACAACAGCAGCAACAGCAGCAGCAGCAAGGGAGT
GCCGGCATGGCTGGGGGCATGGCGGGGCACGGCCAGTTCCAGCAGCCTCAAGGACCCGGAGGCTACCCAC
CGGCCATGCAGCAGCAGCAGCGCATGCAGCAGCATCTCCCCCTCCAGGGCAGCTCCATGGGCCAGATGGC
GGCTCAGATGGGACAGCTTGGCCAGATGGGGCAGCCGGGGCTGGGGGCAGACAGCACCCCCAACATCCAG
CAAGCCCTGCAGCAGCGGATTCTGCAGCAACAGCAGATGAAGCAGCAGATTGGGTCCCCAGGCCAGCCGA
ACCCCATGAGCCCCCAGCAACACATGCTCTCAGGACAGCCACAGGCCTCGCATCTCCCTGGCCAGCAGAT
CGCCACGTCCCTTAGTAACCAGGTGCGGTCTCCAGCCCCTGTCCAGTCTCCACGGCCCCAGTCCCAGCCT
CCACATTCCAGCCCGTCACCACGGATACAGCCCCAGCCTTCGCCACACCACGTCTCACCCCAGACTGGTT
CCCCCCACCCCGGACTCGCAGTCACCATGGCCAGCTCCATAGATCAGGGACACTTGGGGAACCCCGAACA
GAGTGCAATGCTCCCCCAGCTGAACACCCCCAGCAGGAGTGCGCTGTCCAGCGAACTGTCCCTGGTCGGG
GACACCACGGGGGACACGCTAGAGAAGTTTGTGGAGGGCTTGCCGGTCATGGTGAGCAAGGGCGCCGAGC
TGTTCACCGGCATCGTGCCCATCCTGATCGAGCTGAATGGCGATGTGAATGGCCACAAGTTCAGCGTGAG
CGGCGAGGGCGAGGGCGATGCCACCTACGGCAAGCTGACCCTGAAGTTCATCTGCACCACCGGCAAGCTG
CCTGTGCCCTGGCCCACCCTGGTGACCACCCTGAGCTACGGCGTGCAGTGCTTCTCACGCTACCCCGATC
ACATGAAGCAGCACGACTTCTTCAAGAGCGCCATGCCTGAGGGCTACATCCAGGAGCGCACCATCTTCTT
CGAGGATGACGGCAACTACAAGTCGCGCGCCGAGGTGAAGTTCGAGGGCGATACCCTGGTGAATCGCATC
GAGCTGACCGGCACCGATTTCAAGGAGGATGGCAACATCCTGGGCAATAAGATGGAGTACAACTACAACG
CCCACAATGTGTACATCATGACCGACAAGGCCAAGAATGGCATCAAGGTGAACTTCAAGATCCGCCACAA
CATCGAGGATGGCAGCGTGCAGCTGGCCGACCACTACCAGCAGAATACCCCCATCGGCGATGGCCCTGTG
CTGCTGCCCGATAACCACTACCTGTCCACCCAGAGCGCCCTGTCCAAGGACCCCAACGAGAAGCGCGATC
ACATGATCTACTTCGGCTTCGTGACCGCCGCCGCCATCACCCACGGCATGGATGAGCTGTACAAGTGAGC
GGCCGCGCCGGCGGGCCCGAATTCTACCGGGTAGGGGAGGCGCTTTTCCCAAGGCAGTCTGGAGCATGCG
CTTTAGCAGCCCCGCTGGGCACTTGGCGCTACACAAGTGGCCTCTGGCCTCGCACACATTCCACATCCAC
CGGTAGGCGCCAACCGGCTCCGTTCTTTGGTGGCCCCTTCGCGCCACCTTCTACTCCTCCCCTAGTCAGG
AAGTTCCCCCCCGCCCCGCAGCTCGCGTCGTGCAGGACGTGACAAATGGAAGTAGCACGTCTCACTAGTC
TCGTGCAGATGGACAGCACCGCTGAGCAATGGAAGCGGGTAGGCCTTTGGGGCAGCGGCCAATAGCAGCT
TTGCTCCTTCGCTTTCTGGGCTCAGAGGCTGGGAAGGGGTGGGTCCGGGGGCGGGCTCAGGGGCGGGCTC
AGGGGCGGGGCGGGCGCCCGAAGGTCCTCCGGAGGCCCGGCATTCTGCACGCTTCAAAAGCGCACGTCTG
CCGCGCTGTTCTCCTCTTCCTCATCTCCGGGCCTTTCGACCTGCAGCCCAAGCTTACCATGAAAAAGCCT
GAACTCACCGCGACGTCTGTCGAGAAGTTTCTGATCGAAAAGTTCGACAGCGTCTCCGACCTGATGCAGC
TCTCGGAGGGCGAAGAATCTCGTGCTTTCAGCTTCGATGTAGGAGGGCGTGGATATGTCCTGCGGGTAAA
TAGCTGCGCCGATGGTTTCTACAAAGATCGTTATGTTTATCGGCACTTTGCATCGGCCGCGCTCCCGATT
CCGGAAGTGCTTGACATTGGGGAATTCAGCGAGAGCCTGACCTATTGCATCTCCCGCCGTGCACAGGGTG
TCACGTTGCAAGACCTGCCTGAAACCGAACTGCCCGCTGTTCTGCAGCCGGTCGCGGAGGCCATGGATGC
GATCGCTGCGGCCGATCTTAGCCAGACGAGCGGGTTCGGCCCATTCGGACCGCAAGGAATCGGTCAATAC
ACTACATGGCGTGATTTCATATGCGCGATTGCTGATCCCCATGTGTATCACTGGCAAACTGTGATGGACG
ACACCGTCAGTGCGTCCGTCGCGCAGGCTCTCGATGAGCTGATGCTTTGGGCCGAGGACTGCCCCGAAGT
CCGGCACCTCGTGCACGCGGATTTCGGCTCCAACAATGTCCTGACGGACAATGGCCGCATAACAGCGGTC
ATTGACTGGAGCGAGGCGATGTTCGGGGATTCCCAATACGAGGTCGCCAACATCTTCTTCTGGAGGCCGT
GGTTGGCTTGTATGGAGCAGCAGACGCGCTACTTCGAGCGGAGGCATCCGGAGCTTGCAGGATCGCCGCG
GCTCCGGGCGTATATGCTCCGCATTGGTCTTGACCAACTCTATCAGAGCTTGGTTGACGGCAATTTCGAT
GATGCAGCTTGGGCGCAGGGTCGATGCGACGCAATCGTCCGATCCGGAGCCGGGACTGTCGGGCGTACAC
AAATCGCCCGCAGAAGCGCGGCCGTCTGGACCGATGGCTGTGTAGAAGTACTCGCCGATAGTGGAAACCG
ACGCCCCAGCACTCGTCCGAGGGCAAAGGAATAGCGCCCGCCCCACGACCCGCAGCGCCCGACCGAAAGG
AGCGCACGACCCCATGCATCGGCGTCTCGAGATATCAGTGGTCCAGGCTCTAGTTTTGACTCAACAATAT
CACCAGCTGAAGCCTATAGAGTACGAGCCATAGATAAAATAAAAGATTTTATTTAGTCTCCAGAAAAAGG
GGGGAATGAAAGACCCCACCTGTAGGTTTGGCAAGCTAGCTTAAGTAACGCCATTTTGCAAGGCATGGAA
AAATACATAACTGAGAATAGAGAAGTTCAGATCAAGGTCAGGAACAGATGGAACAGGGTCGACCCTAGAG
AACCATCAGATGTTTCCAGGGTGCCCCAAGGACCTGAAATGACCCTGTGCCTTATTTGAACTAACCAATC
AGTTCGCTTCTCGCTTCTGTTCGCGCGCTTCTGCTCCCCGAGCTCAATAAAAGAGCCCACAACCCCTCAC
TCGGGGCGCCAGTCCTCCGATTGACTGAGTCGCCCGGGTACCCGTGTATCCAATAAACCCTCTTGCAGTT
GCATCCGACTTGTGGTCTCGCTGTTCCTTGGGAGGGTCTCCTCTGAGTGATTGACTACCCGTCAGCGGGG
GTCTTTCATTTGGGGGCTCGTCCGGGATCGGGAGACCCCTGCCCAGGGACCACCGACCCACCACCGGGAG
GTAAGCTGGCTGCCTCGCGCGTTTCGGTGATGACGGTGAAAACCTCTGACACATGCAGCTCCCGGAGACG
GTCACAGCTTGTCTGTAAGCGGATGCCGGGAGCAGACAAGCCCGTCAGGGCGCGTCAGCGGGTGTTGGCG
GGTGTCGGGGCGCAGCCATGACCCAGTCACGTAGCGATAGCGGAGTGTAGATCCGGCTGTGGAATGTGTG
TCAGTTAGGGTGTGGAAAGTCCCCAGGCTCCCCAGCAGGCAGAAGTATGCAAAGCATGCATCTCAATTAG
TCAGCAACCAGGTGTGGAAAGTCCCCAGGCTCCCCAGCAGGCAGAAGTATGCAAAGCATGCATCTCAATT
AGTCAGCAACCATAGTCCCGCCCCTAACTCCGCCCATCCCGCCCCTAACTCCGCCCAGTTCCGCCCATTC
TCCGCCCCATGGCTGACTAATTTTTTTTATTTATGCAGAGGCCGAGGCCGCCTCGGCCTCTGAGCTATTC
CAGAAGTAGTGAGGAGGCTTTTTTGGAGGCCTAGGCTTTTGCAAAAAGCTTACTGGCTTAACTATGCGGC
ATCAGAGCAGATTGTACTGAGAGTGCACCATATGCGGTGTGAAATACCGCACAGATGCGTAAGGAGAAAA
TACCGCATCAGGCGCTCTTCCGCTTCCTCGCTCACTGACTCGCTGCGCTCGGTCGTTCGGCTGCGGCGAG
CGGTATCAGCTCACTCAAAGGCGGTAATACGGTTATCCACAGAATCAGGGGATAACGCAGGAAAGAACAT
GTGAGCAAAAGGCCAGCAAAAGGCCAGGAACCGTAAAAAGGCCGCGTTGCTGGCGTTTTTCCATAGGCTC
CGCCCCCCTGACGAGCATCACAAAAATCGACGCTCAAGTCAGAGGTGGCGAAACCCGACAGGACTATAAA
GATACCAGGCGTTTCCCCCTGGAAGCTCCCTCGTGCGCTCTCCTGTTCCGACCCTGCCGCTTACCGGATA
CCTGTCCGCCTTTCTCCCTTCGGGAAGCGTGGCGCTTTCTCATAGCTCACGCTGTAGGTATCTCAGTTCG
GTGTAGGTCGTTCGCTCCAAGCTGGGCTGTGTGCACGAACCCCCCGTTCAGCCCGACCGCTGCGCCTTAT
CCGGTAACTATCGTCTTGAGTCCAACCCGGTAAGACACGACTTATCGCCACTGGCAGCAGCCACTGGTAA
CAGGATTAGCAGAGCGAGGTATGTAGGCGGTGCTACAGAGTTCTTGAAGTGGTGGCCTAACTACGGCTAC
ACTAGAAGGACAGTATTTGGTATCTGCGCTCTGCTGAAGCCAGTTACCTTCGGAAAAAGAGTTGGTAGCT
CTTGATCCGGCAAACAAACCACCGCTGGTAGCGGTGGTTTTTTTGTTTGCAAGCAGCAGATTACGCGCAG
AAAAAAAGGATCTCAAGAAGATCCTTTGATCTTTTCTACGGGGTCTGACGCTCAGTGGAACGAAAACTCA
CGTTAAGGGATTTTGGTCATGAGATTATCAAAAAGGATCTTCACCTAGATCCTTTTAAATTAAAAATGAA
GTTTTAAATCAATCTAAAGTATATATGAGTAAACTTGGTCTGACAGTTACCAATGCTTAATCAGTGAGGC
ACCTATCTCAGCGATCTGTCTATTTCGTTCATCCATAGTTGCCTGACTCCCCGTCGTGTAGATAACTACG
ATACGGGAGGGCTTACCATCTGGCCCCAGTGCTGCAATGATACCGCGAGACCCACGCTCACCGGCTCCAG
ATTTATCAGCAATAAACCAGCCAGCCGGAAGGGCCGAGCGCAGAAGTGGTCCTGCAACTTTATCCGCCTC
CATCCAGTCTATTAATTGTTGCCGGGAAGCTAGAGTAAGTAGTTCGCCAGTTAATAGTTTGCGCAACGTT
GTTGCCATTGCTGCAGGCATCGTGGTGTCACGCTCGTCGTTTGGTATGGCTTCATTCAGCTCCGGTTCCC
AACGATCAAGGCGAGTTACATGATCCCCCATGTTGTGCAAAAAAGCGGTTAGCTCCTTCGGTCCTCCGAT
CGTTGTCAGAAGTAAGTTGGCCGCAGTGTTATCACTCATGGTTATGGCAGCACTGCATAATTCTCTTACT
GTCATGCCATCCGTAAGATGCTTTTCTGTGACTGGTGAGTACTCAACCAAGTCATTCTGAGAATAGTGTA
TGCGGCGACCGAGTTGCTCTTGCCCGGCGTCAACACGGGATAATACCGCGCCACATAGCAGAACTTTAAA
AGTGCTCATCATTGGAAAACGTTCTTCGGGGCGAAAACTCTCAAGGATCTTACCGCTGTTGAGATCCAGT
TCGATGTAACCCACTCGTGCACCCAACTGATCTTCAGCATCTTTTACTTTCACCAGCGTTTCTGGGTGAG
CAAAAACAGGAAGGCAAAATGCCGCAAAAAAGGGAATAAGGGCGACACGGAAATGTTGAATACTCATACT
CTTCCTTTTTCAATATTATTGAAGCATTTATCAGGGTTATTGTCTCATGAGCGGATACATATTTGAATGT
ATTTAGAAAAATAAACAAATAGGGGTTCCGCGCACATTTCCCCGAAAAGTGCCACCTGACGTCTAAGAAA
CCATTATTATCATGACATTAACCTATAAAAATAGGCGTATCACGAGGCCCTTTCGTCTTCAAGAATTAGC
TTGGCCATTGCATACGTTGTATCCATATCATAATATGTACATTTATATTGGCTCATGTCCAACATTACCG
CCATGTTGACATTGATTATTGACTAGTTATTAATAGTAATCAATTACGGGGTCATTAGTTCATAGCCCAT
ATATGGAGTTC
